>Addgene plasmid #57806 | tdminiSOG-PCNA-19 | addgene partial sequence | sequence record 106338 | CMV-F 5'-CGCAAATGGGCGGTAGGCGTG-3'
AGAGCTGGTTTAGTGAACCGTCAGATCCGCTAGCCACCATGGNATCCAAAAAAGAAGAGAAAGGTAGATC
CAAAAAAGAAGAGAAAGGTAGATCCAAAAAAGAAGAGAAAGGTACCGGTCGCCACCATGGAGAAGAGCTT
CGTGATCACCGACCCCCGCCTGCCCGACAACCCCATCATCTTCGCCAGCGACGGCTTCCTGGAGCTGACC
GAGTACAGCAGAGAGGAGATCCTGGGCCGCAACGGCCGCTTCCTGCAGGGCCCCGAGACCGACCAGGCCA
CCGTGCAGAAGATCCGCGACGCCATCCGCGACCAGCGCGAGATCACCGTGCAGCTGATCAACTACACCAA
GAGCGGCAAGAAGTTCTGGAACCTGCTGCACCTGCAGCCCATGCGCGACCAGAAGGGCGAGCTGCAGTAC
TTCATCGGCGTGCAGCTGGACGGCTCTGGTGGCGGGAGTGGTGGCGGGTCCATGGAGAAAAGTTTCGTGA
TAACTGATCCACGGCTGCCAGACAATCCCATCATCTTCGCATCCGATGGCTTCCTGGAGCTGACCGAGTA
TTCCAGAGAGGAGATCCTGGGCCGCAATGGCCGCTTTCTGCAGGGACCAGAGACAGACCAGGCCACAGTG
CAGAAGATTCGCGATGCCATTAGAGATCAGCGCGAGATTACCGTGCAGCTGATAAACTACACAAAAAGCG
GGAAGAAATTCTGGAACCTCCTGCACCTCCAGCCCATGAGGGACCAGAAGGGTGAGCTCCAGTATTTCAT
CGGAGTGCAGCTGGATGGATCCGGAGAAGGGCAAGGGCAAGGGCAAGGGCCGGGCCGCGGCTACGCGTAT
CGATCCATGTTCGAGGCGCGCCTGGTCCAGGGCTCCATCCTCAAGAAGGTGTTGGAGGCACTCAAGGACC
TCATCANCGAGGCCTGCTGGGATATTAGCTCCA
