[The description below was written by a language model from this plasmid's Addgene catalogue record.]
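Description:
tdminiSOG-PCNA-19 is a mammalian expression plasmid that produces human proliferating cell nuclear antigen (PCNA) fused to tdminiSOG, a tandem-dimer form of the miniSOG tag. The fusion is driven by the CMV promoter, a strong constitutive promoter in most mammalian cell lines, and the use of an SV40 polyA reverse sequencing primer suggests an SV40 polyadenylation signal downstream of the open reading frame. The plasmid is built on a tdminiSOG backbone of about 4.75 kb without the insert. It is maintained at high copy in E. coli under kanamycin selection, and it carries a neomycin resistance marker so that stably transfected mammalian cells can be selected with G418. The record does not state the orientation of the tag relative to PCNA, the meaning of the "19" in the name (possibly a linker length, but this is not confirmed), or the cloning method, and no feature table is provided.

miniSOG is a small flavin-binding fluorescent protein that emits green light and also generates singlet oxygen on illumination. That reaction can locally polymerise diaminobenzidine into an electron-dense deposit, allowing the same tag to be seen by both fluorescence and electron microscopy. The recorded spectral values are excitation peaks at 448 and 473 nm and emission peaks at 500 and 528 nm. PCNA is the DNA polymerase sliding clamp, and the fusion is listed as localising to the nucleus, so the construct serves as a nuclear localisation marker suitable for fluorescence imaging and correlated light and electron microscopy in transfected cells.
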