Addgene plasmid #57806: tdminiSOG-PCNA-19
Purpose: Localization: Nucleus, Excitation: 448 / 473, Emission: 500 / 528
Depositing lab: Michael Davidson. Depositing organization: Florida State University, Tallahassee. Publication: A genetically encoded tag for correlated light and electron microscopy of intact cells, tissues, and organisms. Shu X, Lev-Ram V, Deerinck TJ, Qi Y, Ramko EB, Davidson MW, Jin Y, Ellisman MH, Tsien RY. PLoS Biol. 2011 Apr;9(4):e1001041. doi: 10.1371/journal.pbio.1001041. Epub 2011 Apr 5. PubMed 21483721.
Backbone
  Vector backbone: tdminiSOG
  Backbone size w/o insert (bp): 4750
  Vector type: Mammalian Expression
  Selectable markers: Neomycin (select with G418)
Growth in bacteria
  Bacterial resistance: Kanamycin, 50 μg/mL
  Growth temperature: 37°C
  Growth strain: DH5alpha
  Copy number: High Copy
Gene/Insert
  Gene/Insert name: PCNA (alt name: NM_002592.2)
  Species: H. sapiens (human)
  Entrez Gene: PCNA (a.k.a. ATLD2)
  Promoter: CMV
  Tag / fusion protein: tdminiSOG
  Cloning method: Unknown
  Sequencing primers: 5′ CMV-F; 3′ SV40pA-R
Terms and licenses: Academic/Nonprofit Terms; Industry Terms
Depositor comments: H. sapiens (human) Proliferating Cell Nuclear Antigen. Excitation = 448 / 473; Emission = 500 / 528
How to cite: tdminiSOG-PCNA-19 was a gift from Michael Davidson (Addgene plasmid # 57806 ; http://n2t.net/addgene:57806 ; RRID:Addgene_57806)
